Addgene plasmid #35474: pRSII429
Purpose: (Empty Backbone)
Depositing lab: Steven Haase. Depositing organization: Duke University. Publication: New and Redesigned pRS Plasmid Shuttle Vectors for Genetic Manipulation of Saccharomycescerevisiae. Chee MK, Haase SB. G3 (Bethesda). 2012 May;2(5):515-26. Epub 2012 May 1. 10.1534/g3.111.001917 PubMed 22670222.
Backbone
  Vector backbone: pRS42x
  Backbone manufacturer: Stratagene
  Backbone size (bp): 6376
  Modifications to backbone: 2 micron replication origin is from YEplac195 and has had its XbaI site removed.
  Vector type: Yeast 2 micron vector
  Promoter: None
  Selectable markers: HIS2
Growth in bacteria
  Bacterial resistance: Ampicillin, 100 μg/mL
  Growth temperature: 37°C
  Growth strain: DH5alpha
  Copy number: High Copy
Gene/Insert
  Cloning method: Restriction Enzyme
  Sequencing primers: 5′ M13 Forward, T7; 3′ M13 Reverse
Resource information
  A portion of this plasmid was derived from a plasmid made by: Daniel J. Lew, Duke University Medical Center Chandra Tucker, Duke University (now at University of Colorado, Denver)
Terms and licenses: Academic/Nonprofit Terms; Industry Terms: Not Available to Industry
Depositor comments: HIS2 has been modified to remove BamHI and XhoI sites without altering the amino acid sequence of the His2 protein.
How to cite: pRSII429 was a gift from Steven Haase (Addgene plasmid # 35474 ; http://n2t.net/addgene:35474 ; RRID:Addgene_35474)
