[The description below was written by a language model from this plasmid's Addgene catalogue record and the feature table of its GenBank file.]
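Description:
pRSII429 is an empty yeast–E. coli shuttle vector of the pRS42x series, a 6,376 bp episomal plasmid for use in Saccharomyces cerevisiae. It belongs to a redesigned set of pRS vectors that extends the range of available selectable markers. In yeast it is maintained through a 2 micron origin of replication, which typically supports multicopy maintenance. This origin was taken from YEplac195 and had its XbaI site removed. Yeast selection relies on the HIS2 auxotrophic marker, which complements his2 mutant hosts. The gene was silently altered to eliminate internal BamHI and XhoI sites without changing the His2 protein, presumably so that those enzymes remain usable for cloning. The feature table does not annotate HIS2 itself. An unannotated stretch lies between the pRS-marker sequencing primer site and the f1 origin, and this is the likely location of the marker, although the record does not confirm it.

For propagation in E. coli the plasmid carries a high-copy ColE1/pUC-type origin and a beta-lactamase gene with its own promoter, conferring ampicillin resistance. An f1 phage origin allows single-stranded DNA production with helper phage. The cloning region is the pBluescript polylinker embedded in the lacZ-alpha fragment, downstream of the lac promoter, operator and CAP site, an arrangement that normally permits blue/white screening of inserts. Flanking T7 and T3 promoters allow in vitro transcription, and M13, KS and SK primer sites are available for sequencing. The vector supplies no yeast promoter, so cloned genes must bring their own regulatory sequences. It is suited to restriction cloning of genomic fragments or expression cassettes for high-dosage studies in yeast.
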