LOCUS       Exported 6376 bp ds-DNA circular SYN 12-MAY-2021
DEFINITION  synthetic circular DNA
ACCESSION   .
VERSION     .
KEYWORDS    pRSII429
SOURCE      synthetic DNA construct
  ORGANISM  synthetic DNA construct
REFERENCE   1 (bases 1 to 6376)
  AUTHORS   Chee MK, Haase SB
  TITLE     New and Redesigned pRS Plasmid Shuttle Vectors for Genetic
            Manipulation of Saccharomycescerevisiae.
  JOURNAL   G3 (Bethesda). 2012 May;2(5):515-26. Epub 2012 May 1.
  PUBMED    22670222
REFERENCE   2 (bases 1 to 6376)
  AUTHORS   .
  TITLE     Direct Submission
  JOURNAL   Exported May 12, 2021 from SnapGene Server 1.1.58
            http://www.snapgene.com
FEATURES             Location/Qualifiers
     source          1..6376
                     /organism="synthetic DNA construct"
                     /mol_type="other DNA"
     primer_bind     complement(29..51)
                     /label=pGEX 3'
                     /note="pGEX vectors, reverse primer"
     primer_bind     151..170
                     /label=pRS-marker
                     /note="pRS vectors, use to sequence yeast selectable
                     marker"
     rep_origin      complement(2002..2457)
                     /direction=LEFT
                     /label=f1 ori
                     /note="f1 bacteriophage origin of replication; arrow
                     indicates direction of (+) strand synthesis"
     primer_bind     complement(2139..2160)
                     /label=F1ori-F
                     /note="F1 origin, forward primer"
     primer_bind     2351..2370
                     /label=F1ori-R
                     /note="F1 origin, reverse primer"
     CDS             complement(2434..2814)
                     /codon_start=1
                     /gene="lacZ fragment"
                     /product="LacZ-alpha fragment of beta-galactosidase"
                     /label=lacZ-alpha
                     /translation="XXXXXXXXXXXXXXXXXXXXXXXXXXXXXXXXXXXXXXXXXXXXX
                     XXXXXXXXXXXXXXXXXXXXXXXXXXXXXXXXXXXXXXXXXXXXXXXXXXXXXXXXXXX
                     XXXXXXXXXXXXXXXXXXXXXX"
     primer_bind     2583..2605
                     /label=M13/pUC Forward
                     /note="In lacZ gene"
     primer_bind     2597..2614
                     /label=M13 Forward
                     /note="In lacZ gene. Also called M13-F20 or M13 (-21)
                     Forward"
     primer_bind     2598..2614
                     /label=M13 fwd
                     /note="common sequencing primer, one of multiple similar
                     variants"
     primer_bind     2624..2643
                     /label=T7
                     /note="T7 promoter, forward primer"
     promoter        2624..2642
                     /label=T7 promoter
                     /note="promoter for bacteriophage T7 RNA polymerase"
     misc_feature    2651..2758
                     /label=MCS
                     /note="pBluescript multiple cloning site"
     primer_bind     2667..2683
                     /label=pBluescriptKS
                     /note="For pBluescript vector"
     primer_bind     2668..2684
                     /label=KS primer
                     /note="common sequencing primer, one of multiple similar
                     variants"
     primer_bind     complement(2718..2734)
                     /label=SK primer
                     /note="common sequencing primer, one of multiple similar
                     variants"
     primer_bind     complement(2718..2734)
                     /label=pBluescriptSK
                     /note="For pBluescript vector"
     primer_bind     complement(2771..2791)
                     /label=T3
                     /note="T3 promoter, forward primer"
     promoter        complement(2771..2789)
                     /label=T3 promoter
                     /note="promoter for bacteriophage T3 RNA polymerase"
     primer_bind     complement(2810..2826)
                     /label=M13 rev
                     /note="common sequencing primer, one of multiple similar
                     variants"
     primer_bind     complement(2810..2826)
                     /label=M13 Reverse
                     /note="In lacZ gene. Also called M13-rev"
     primer_bind     complement(2823..2845)
                     /label=M13/pUC Reverse
                     /note="In lacZ gene"
     protein_bind    2834..2850
                     /label=lac operator
                     /bound_moiety="lac repressor encoded by lacI"
                     /note="The lac repressor binds to the lac operator to
                     inhibit transcription in E. coli. This inhibition can be
                     relieved by adding lactose or
                     isopropyl-beta-D-thiogalactopyranoside (IPTG)."
     promoter        complement(2858..2888)
                     /label=lac promoter
                     /note="promoter for the E. coli lac operon"
     protein_bind    2903..2924
                     /label=CAP binding site
                     /bound_moiety="E. coli catabolite activator protein"
                     /note="CAP binding activates transcription in the presence
                     of cAMP."
     primer_bind     complement(3041..3058)
                     /label=L4440
                     /note="L4440 vector, forward primer"
     rep_origin      complement(3212..3800)
                     /direction=LEFT
                     /label=ori
                     /note="high-copy-number ColE1/pMB1/pBR322/pUC origin of
                     replication"
     primer_bind     complement(3292..3311)
                     /label=pBR322ori-F
                     /note="pBR322 origin, forward primer"
     CDS             complement(3971..4831)
                     /codon_start=1
                     /gene="bla"
                     /product="beta-lactamase"
                     /label=AmpR
                     /note="confers resistance to ampicillin, carbenicillin, and
                     related antibiotics"
                     /translation="MSIQHFRVALIPFFAAFCLPVFAHPETLVKVKDAEDQLGARVGYI
                     ELDLNSGKILESFRPEERFPMMSTFKVLLCGAVLSRIDAGQEQLGRRIHYSQNDLVEYS
                     PVTEKHLTDGMTVRELCSAAITMSDNTAANLLLTTIGGPKELTAFLHNMGDHVTRLDRW
                     EPELNEAIPNDERDTTMPVAMATTLRKLLTGELLTLASRQQLIDWMEADKVAGPLLRSA
                     LPAGWFIADKSGAGERGSRGIIAALGPDGKPSRIVVIYTTGSQATMDERNRQIAEIGAS
                     LIKHW"
     primer_bind     4594..4613
                     /label=Amp-R
                     /note="Ampicillin resistance gene, reverse primer"
     promoter        complement(4832..4936)
                     /gene="bla"
                     /label=AmpR promoter
     rep_origin      4963..6309
                     /label=2u ori
                     /note="yeast 2u plasmid origin of replication"
     primer_bind     6349..6367
                     /label=pBRforEco
                     /note="pBR322 vectors, upsteam of EcoRI site, forward
                     primer"
ORIGIN
        1 tcgcgcgttt cggtgatgac ggtgaaaacc tctgacacat gcagctcccg gagacggtca
       61 cagcttgtct gtaagcggat gccgggagca gacaagcccg tcagggcgcg tcagcgggtg
      121 ttggcgggtg tcggggctgg cttaactatg cggcatcaga gcagattgta ctgagagtgc
      181 accataccac cttttcaatt catcattttt tttttattct tttttttgat ttcggtttcc
      241 ttgaaatttt tttgattcgg taatctccga acagaaggaa gaacgaagga aggagcacag
      301 acttagattg gtatatatac gcatatgcga gtcggcgagc aaacagggtg ctgctactaa
      361 acgaacaata aagaaagaca atttgggcac ccaatataaa atgagcagtc aattcaatca
      421 attcagtgtg aaattttttt cttggaaaga tcattcactt ctacacagct gtacatgagt
      481 ttatatgaca gttttttttt atgtacatcc agttcaagat aatcagatta tatattggcc
      541 caaaagggat cattaacgaa ttgcgaaatg ggtaatctct ttacagttaa cagattctct
      601 ggtgattggc tttcctcaag gtagcaaata tactctaatt gtagcacgtc tactatgtat
      661 ttctttacct tgtcatagca cacacccact tgcgccacgc cgtgtgcgtc atcacttaga
      721 acaaatctgg agccacagtg cttcttgacc agattacata aggttttgct ggggtacggc
      781 tcctccaggc gctttcttaa tgcggacgta ttgatttcaa ttgcgccgcc ataggagtct
      841 ataaattgta aatttcttac aactgcatcg tatatttctg gccattcact gatgacgtcc
      901 agtgaagcta caggaactcc ggtttcttcg ttgcagttgc ccgatttctg gtttactagc
      961 atgtcattgg gcaaaaataa tttgtaaagg tcgaagtgac ccacgaccaa cggtttaata
     1021 ttgatcagca tttcgtactg tgattggaag taagacagga gaaaatgttt caaattatca
     1081 ttgaaggaat gcaatgaatt gtaccattgt tgttggtcga aatcaatagg tatcccgttg
     1141 acgtgatgga ccgaacccac acaaaacttc aaaatatcat tattctcctt catgagtcgc
     1201 tttgcatatt cgatatgagc catgtcacaa ctttcgatct ccattcctat aatgaattta
     1261 gtccgcacat cgggtctatc agcataacga gtcttgattt cttgcgcatg actcatgaaa
     1321 ttcttgaacg atgtttctag cttggttatg acttcctcag gattcttgcc caatgactgc
     1381 tcttcggggt atataaactt ggcctcaatt cttggtatgt gctctgtcaa acagtacgtg
     1441 tgaaagttga ggttgaccac ttgatcgacc acggaatcca aagggtccgt accgtgggca
     1501 ctatagtcac cggagtgtga atggtgtgag tgcatgacct tgaggatttt tactgaattg
     1561 tacgtatcaa gaagtactaa aatgtgtttg aaagggaaag attgtacggg aaatggaaaa
     1621 tgtacatata atatccagta tcatttgagt tgatagagat tatctctata gatagagaga
     1681 tttgacaaaa aaaataaaaa aatttaaatg gacgagtccg gaatcgaacc ggagacctct
     1741 cccatgctaa gggagcgcgc taccgactac gccacacgcc cgaacgtttg ttgaaatctt
     1801 ccaaacagaa atgatacagg tttactttac agcaagacat tagtagtttc attagcttat
     1861 caacatgtat gaaaccggca agattgaaag atgcatgtat actaaactca caaattagag
     1921 cttcaattta attatatcag ttattaccct atgcggtgtg aaataccgca cagatgcgta
     1981 aggagaaaat accgcatcag gaaattgtaa gcgttaatat tttgttaaaa ttcgcgttaa
     2041 atttttgtta aatcagctca ttttttaacc aataggccga aatcggcaaa atcccttata
     2101 aatcaaaaga atagaccgag atagggttga gtgttgttcc agtttggaac aagagtccac
     2161 tattaaagaa cgtggactcc aacgtcaaag gnnnnnnnnn nnnnnnnnnn nnnnnnnnnn
     2221 nnnnnnnnnn nnnnnnnnnn tnnnnnnnnn nnnnnnnnnn nnnnnnnnnn nnnnnnnnnn
     2281 nnnnnnnnnn nnnnnnnnnn nnnnnnnnnn nnnnnnnnnn nnnnnnnnnn nngnnnnnnn
     2341 nnnnnnnnnn nnnnnnnnnn nnnnnnnnnn nnnnnnnnnn nnnnnnnnnn nnnnnnnnnn
     2401 nnnnnnnnnn nnnnnnnnnn nnnnnnnnnn nnnnnnnnnn nnnnnnnnnn nnnnnnncca
     2461 ttcgccattc aggctgcgca actgttggga agggcgatcg gtgcgggcct cttcgctatt
     2521 acgccagctg gcgaaagggg gatgtgctgc aaggcgatta agttgggtaa cgccagggtt
     2581 ttcccagtca cgacgttgta aaacgacggc cagtgagcgc gcgtaatacg actcactata
     2641 gggcgaattg ggtaccgggc cccccctcga ggtcgacggt atcgataagc ttgatatcga
     2701 attcctgcag cccgggggat ccactagttc tagagcggcc gccaccgcgg tggagctcca
     2761 gcttttgttc cctttagtga gggttaattg cgcgcttggc gtaatcatgg tcatagctgt
     2821 ttcctgtgtg aaattgttat ccgctcacaa ttccacacaa catacgagcc ggaagcataa
     2881 agtgtaaagc ctggggtgcc taatgagtga gctaactcac attaattgcg ttgcgctcac
     2941 tgcccgcttt ccagtcggga aacctgtcgt gccagctgca ttaatgaatc ggccaacgcg
     3001 cggggagagg cggtttgcgt attgggcgct cttccgcttc ctcgctcact gactcgctgc
     3061 gctcggtcgt tcggctgcgg cgagcggtat cagctcactc aaaggcggta atacggttat
     3121 ccacagaatc aggggataac gcaggaaaga acatgtgagc aaaaggccag caaaaggcca
     3181 ggaaccgtaa aaaggccgcg ttgctggcgt ttttccatag gctccgcccc cctgacgagc
     3241 atcacaaaaa tcgacgctca agtcagaggt ggcgaaaccc gacaggacta taaagatacc
     3301 aggcgtttcc ccctggaagc tccctcgtgc gctctcctgt tccgaccctg ccgcttaccg
     3361 gatacctgtc cgcctttctc ccttcgggaa gcgtggcgct ttctcatagc tcacgctgta
     3421 ggtatctcag ttcggtgtag gtcgttcgct ccaagctggg ctgtgtgcac gaaccccccg
     3481 ttcagcccga ccgctgcgcc ttatccggta actatcgtct tgagtccaac ccggtaagac
     3541 acgacttatc gccactggca gcagccactg gtaacaggat tagcagagcg aggtatgtag
     3601 gcggtgctac agagttcttg aagtggtggc ctaactacgg ctacactaga agaacagtat
     3661 ttggtatctg cgctctgctg aagccagtta ccttcggaaa aagagttggt agctcttgat
     3721 ccggcaaaca aaccaccgct ggtagcggtg gtttttttgt ttgcaagcag cagattacgc
     3781 gcagaaaaaa aggatctcaa gaagatcctt tgatcttttc tacggggtct gacgctcagt
     3841 ggaacgaaaa ctcacgttaa gggattttgg tcatgagatt atcaaaaagg atcttcacct
     3901 agatcctttt aaattaaaaa tgaagtttta aatcaatcta aagtatatat gagtaaactt
     3961 ggtctgacag ttaccaatgc ttaatcagtg aggcacctat ctcagcgatc tgtctatttc
     4021 gttcatccat agttgcctga ctccccgtcg tgtagataac tacgatacgg gagggcttac
     4081 catctggccc cagtgctgca atgataccgc gagacccacg ctcaccggct ccagatttat
     4141 cagcaataaa ccagccagcc ggaagggccg agcgcagaag tggtcctgca actttatccg
     4201 cctccatcca gtctattaat tgttgccggg aagctagagt aagtagttcg ccagttaata
     4261 gtttgcgcaa cgttgttgcc attgctacag gcatcgtggt gtcacgctcg tcgtttggta
     4321 tggcttcatt cagctccggt tcccaacgat caaggcgagt tacatgatcc cccatgttgt
     4381 gcaaaaaagc ggttagctcc ttcggtcctc cgatcgttgt cagaagtaag ttggccgcag
     4441 tgttatcact catggttatg gcagcactgc ataattctct tactgtcatg ccatccgtaa
     4501 gatgcttttc tgtgactggt gagtactcaa ccaagtcatt ctgagaatag tgtatgcggc
     4561 gaccgagttg ctcttgcccg gcgtcaatac gggataatac cgcgccacat agcagaactt
     4621 taaaagtgct catcattgga aaacgttctt cggggcgaaa actctcaagg atcttaccgc
     4681 tgttgagatc cagttcgatg taacccactc gtgcacccaa ctgatcttca gcatctttta
     4741 ctttcaccag cgtttctggg tgagcaaaaa caggaaggca aaatgccgca aaaaagggaa
     4801 taagggcgac acggaaatgt tgaatactca tactcttcct ttttcaatat tattgaagca
     4861 tttatcaggg ttattgtctc atgagcggat acatatttga atgtatttag aaaaataaac
     4921 aaataggggt tccgcgcaca tttccccgaa aagtgccacc tgaacgaagc atctgtgctt
     4981 cattttgtag aacaaaaatg caacgcgaga gcgctaattt ttcaaacaaa gaatctgagc
     5041 tgcattttta cagaacagaa atgcaacgcg aaagcgctat tttaccaacg aagaatctgt
     5101 gcttcatttt tgtaaaacaa aaatgcaacg cgagagcgct aatttttcaa acaaagaatc
     5161 tgagctgcat ttttacagaa cagaaatgca acgcgagagc gctattttac caacaaagaa
     5221 tctatacttc ttttttgttc tacaaaaatg catcccgaga gcgctatttt tctaacaaag
     5281 catcttagat tacttttttt ctcctttgtg cgctctataa tgcagtctct tgataacttt
     5341 ttgcactgta ggtccgttaa ggttagaaga aggctacttt ggtgtctatt ttctcttcca
     5401 taaaaaaagc ctgactccac ttcccgcgtt tactgattac tagcgaagct gcgggtgcat
     5461 tttttcaaga taaaggcatc cccgattata ttctataccg atgtggattg cgcatacttt
     5521 gtgaacagaa agtgatagcg ttgatgattc ttcattggtc agaaaattat gaacggtttc
     5581 ttctattttg tctctatata ctacgtatag gaaatgttta cattttcgta ttgttttcga
     5641 ttcactctat gaatagttct tactacaatt tttttgtcta aagagtaata ctagagataa
     5701 acataaaaaa tgtagaggtc gagtttagat gcaagttcaa ggagcgaaag gtggatgggt
     5761 aggttatata gggatatagc acagagatat atagcaaaga gatacttttg agcaatgttt
     5821 gtggaagcgg tattcgcaat attttagtag ctcgttacag tccggtgcgt ttttggtttt
     5881 ttgaaagtgc gtcttcagag cgcttttggt tttcaaaagc gctctgaagt tcctatactt
     5941 tctagctaga gaataggaac ttcggaatag gaacttcaaa gcgtttccga aaacgagcgc
     6001 ttccgaaaat gcaacgcgag ctgcgcacat acagctcact gttcacgtcg cacctatatc
     6061 tgcgtgttgc ctgtatatat atatacatga gaagaacggc atagtgcgtg tttatgctta
     6121 aatgcgtact tatatgcgtc tatttatgta ggatgaaagg tagtctagta cctcctgtga
     6181 tattatccca ttccatgcgg ggtatcgtat gcttccttca gcactaccct ttagctgttc
     6241 tatatgctgc cactcctcaa ttggattagt ctcatccttc aatgctatca tttcctttga
     6301 tattggatca tctaagaaac cattattatc atgacattaa cctataaaaa taggcgtatc
     6361 acgaggccct ttcgtc
//
