>Addgene plasmid #35474 | pRSII429 | addgene partial sequence | sequence record 53724 | M13_pUC_fwd
ACTCACTATAGGGCGAATTGGGTACCGGGCCCCCCCTCGAGGTCGACGGTATCGATAAGCTTGATATCGA
ATTCCTGCAGCCCGGGGGATCCACTAGTTCTAGAGCGGCCGCCACCGCGGTGGAGCTCCAGCTTTTGTTC
CCTTTAGTGAGGGTTAATTGCGCGCTTGGCGTAATCATGGTCATAGCTGTTTCCTGTGTGAAATTGTTAT
CCGCTCACAATTCCACACAACATACGAGCCGGAAGCATAAAGTGTAAAGCCTGGGGTGCCTAATGAGTGA
GCTAACTCACATTAATTGCGTTGCGCTCACTGCCCGCTTTCCAGTCGGGAAACCTGTCGTGCCAGCTGCA
TTAATGAATCGGCCAACGCGCGGGGAGAGGCGGTTTGCGTATTGGGCGCTCTTCCGCTTCCTCGCTCACT
GACTCGCTGCGCTCGGTCGTTCGGCTGCGGCGAGCGGTATCAGCTCACTCAAAGGCGGTAATACGGTTAT
CCACAGAATCAGGGGATAACGCAGGAAAGAACATGTGAGCAAAAGGCCAGCAAAAGGCCAGGAACCGTAA
AAAGGCCGCGTTGCTGGCGTTTTTCCATAGGCTCCGCCCCCCTGACGAGCATCACAAAAATCGACGCTCA
AGTCAGAGGTGGCGAAACCCGACAGGACTATAAAGATACCAGGCGTTTCCCCCTGGAAGCTCCCTCGTGC
GCTCTCCTGTTCCGACCCTGCCGCTTACCGGATACCTGTCCGCCTTTCTCCCTTCG
