>Addgene plasmid #35474 | pRSII429 | addgene partial sequence | sequence record 54170 | pGEX3
AGGGCCTCGTGATACGCCTATTTTTATAGGTTAATGTCATGATAATAATGGTTTCTTAGTATGATCCAAT
ATCAAAGGAAATGATAGCATTGAAGGATGAGACTAATCCAATTGAGGAGTGGCAGCATATAGAACAGCTA
AAGGGTAGTGCTGAAGGAAGCATACGATACCCCGCATGGAATGGGATAATATCACAGGAGGTACTAGACT
ACCTTTCATCCTACATAAATAGACGCATATAAGTACGCATTTAAGCATAAACACGCACTATGCCGTTCTT
CTCATGTATATATATATACAGGCAACACGCAGATATAGGTGCGACGTGAACAGTGAGCTGTATGTGCGCA
GCTCGCGTTGCATTTTCGGAAGCGCTCGTTTTCGGAAACGCTTTGAAGTTCCTATTCCGAAGTTCCTATT
CTCTAGCTAGAAAGTATAGGAACTTCAGAGCGCTTTTGAAAACCAAAAGCGCTCTGAAGACGCACTTTCA
AAAAACCAAAAACGCACCGGACTGTAACGAGCTACTAAAATATTGCGAATACCGCTTCCACAAACATTGC
TCAAAAGTATCTCTTTGCTATATATCTCTGTGCTATATCCCTATATAACCTACCCATCCACCTTTCGCTC
CTTGAACTTGCATCTAAACTCGACCTCTACATTTTTTATGTTTATCTCTAGTATTACTCTTTAGACAAAA
AAATTGTAGTAAGAACTATTCATAGAGTGAATCGAAAACAATACGAAAATGTAAACATTTCCTATACGTA
GTATATAGAGACAA
