>Addgene plasmid #35474 | pRSII429 | addgene partial sequence | sequence record 54171 | pRSII-F1 5'-CGGCATCAGAGCAGATTGTAC-3'
CACCTTTTCAATTCATCATTTTTTTTTTATTCTTTTTTTTGATTTCGGTTTCCTTGAAATTTTTTTGATT
CGGTAATCTCCGAACAGAAGGAAGAACGAAGGAAGGAGCACAGACTTAGATTGGTATATATACGCATATG
CGAGTCGGCGAGCAAACAGGGTGCTGCTACTAAACGAACAATAAAGAAAGACAATTTGGGCACCCAATAT
AAAATGAGCAGTCAATTCAATCAATTCAGTGTGAAATTTTTTTCTTGGAAAGATCATTCACTTCTACACA
GCTGTACATGAGTTTATATGACAGTTTTTTTTTATGTACATCCAGTTCAAGATAATCAGATTATATATTG
GCCCAAAAGGGATCATTAACGAATTGCGAAATGGGTAATCTCTTTACAGTTAACAGATTCTCTGGTGATT
GGCTTTCCTCAAGGTAGCAAATATACTCTAATTGTAGCACGTCTACTATGTATTTCTTTACCTTGTCATA
GCACACACCCACTTGCGCCACGCCGTGTGCGTCATCACTTAGAACAAATCTGGAGCCACAGTGCTTCTTG
ACCAGATTACATAAGGTTTTGCTGGGGTACGGCTCCTCCAGGCGCTTTCTTAATGCGGACGTATTGATTT
CAATTGCGCCGCCATAGGAGTCTATAAATTGTAAATTTCTTACAACTGCATCGTATATTTCTGGCCATTC
ACTGATGACGTCCAGTGAAGCTACAGGAACTCCGGTTTCTTCGTTGCAGTTGC
